Addgene plasmid #130775: pMSCVbsd-PPARD-K422A
Purpose: Vector encoding PPARD cDNA for retroviral transduction
Depositing lab: Till Adhikary. Depositing organization: Philipps-Universitaet Marburg. Publication: PPARbeta/delta recruits NCOR and regulates transcription reinitiation of ANGPTL4. Legrand N, Bretscher CL, Zielke S, Wilke B, Daude M, Fritz B, Diederich WE, Adhikary T. Nucleic Acids Res. 2019 Oct 10;47(18):9573-9591. doi: 10.1093/nar/gkz685. PubMed 31428774.
Backbone
  Vector backbone: pMSCVbsd
  Vector type: Retroviral
  Selectable markers: Blasticidin
Growth in bacteria
  Bacterial resistance: Ampicillin, 100 μg/mL
  Growth temperature: 37°C
  Growth strain: NEB Stable
  Copy number: High Copy
Gene/Insert
  Gene/Insert name: PPARD K422A
  Species: H. sapiens (human)
  Mutation: K422A
  Entrez Gene: PPARD (a.k.a. FAAR, NR1C2, NUC1, NUCI, NUCII, PPARB)
  Cloning method: Restriction Enzyme; 5′ cloning site BglII (destroyed during cloning); 3′ cloning site XhoI (not destroyed)
  Sequencing primers: 5′ pMSCVseqfw (CCCTTGAACCTCCTCGTTCGACC); 3′ pMSCVseqrv (GAGACGTGCTACTTCCATTTGTC)
Terms and licenses: Academic/Nonprofit Terms; Industry Terms: Not Available to Industry
Depositor comments: Generated by PCR mutagenesis. Please visit https://www.biorxiv.org/content/10.1101/525576v2 for BioRxiv preprint.
How to cite: pMSCVbsd-PPARD-K422A was a gift from Till Adhikary (Addgene plasmid # 130775 ; http://n2t.net/addgene:130775 ; RRID:Addgene_130775)
