[The description below was written by a language model from this plasmid's Addgene catalogue record and pLannotate feature annotations shown in this document.]
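Description:
pMSCVbsd-PPARD-K422A is a gammaretroviral expression vector built on the pMSCVbsd backbone, a murine stem cell virus (MSCV) type plasmid of about 7.3 kb. It is used to deliver a mutant human PPARD cDNA into mammalian cells by retroviral transduction. In bacteria it replicates from a high-copy ColE1/pUC-type origin and is selected with ampicillin through the β-lactamase gene. The feature table also lists short fragments of lacI, lacZα, rop, bom, the tetracycline resistance gene and viral env, along with a lac promoter/operator region. These are backbone remnants and have no apparent functional role.

The viral cassette begins with a 5′ LTR from murine embryonic stem cell virus, followed by the Ψ packaging signal and a truncated gag segment lacking its start codon, which extends the packaging region and lets the genomic RNA be encapsidated when viral proteins are supplied in trans by packaging cells. The PPARD open reading frame, cloned between a destroyed BglII site and a retained XhoI site, lies directly downstream with no annotated promoter of its own, so it is presumably transcribed from the 5′ LTR. PPARD (PPARβ/δ, NR1C2) is a ligand-activated nuclear receptor transcription factor, and this version carries a K422A substitution introduced by PCR mutagenesis. The record does not state the functional consequence of the mutation. Downstream, a mouse PGK promoter drives blasticidin S deaminase, so stably transduced cells can be selected with blasticidin. The 3′ LTR closes the cassette. The automated annotation labels it as ΔU3 self-inactivating fragments, but this may only reflect partial sequence matching. The associated publication concerns PPARβ/δ corepressor recruitment and transcriptional regulation of ANGPTL4.
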