Features (pLannotate 1.2.2; 20 found; start..end, strand, type, name):
      1..517     +  LTR            5' LTR: 5' long terminal repeat from murine embryonic stem cell virus
    581..922     +  misc_feature   MESV Ψ: packaging signal of murine embryonic stem cell virus
    989..1405    +  CDS            gag (truncated): truncated Moloney murine leukemia virus (MMLV) gag gene lacking the start codon
   1482..2804    +  CDS            PPARD: PPARD_HUMAN - Also known as NR1C2, PPARB. Experimental evidence at protein level: Swiss-Prot protein existence level 1. Ligand-activated transcription factor. Receptor that binds peroxisome proliferators such as hypolipidemic drugs and fatty acids. Has a preference for poly-unsaturated fatty acids, such as gamma- linoleic acid and eicosapentanoic acid. Once activated by a ligand, the receptor binds to promoter elements of target genes. Regulates the peroxisomal beta-oxidation pathway of fatty acids. Functions as transcription activator for the acyl-CoA oxidase gene. Decreases expression of NPC
   2955..3454    +  promoter       PGK promoter: mouse phosphoglycerate kinase 1 promoter
   3475..3873    +  CDS            BSD: blasticidin S deaminase; Aspergillus terreus BSD; confers resistance to blasticidin
   3918..3952    +  LTR            3' LTR (ΔU3) (fragment): self-inactivating 3' long terminal repeat (LTR) from Moloney murine leukemia virus
   3949..4243    +  LTR            3' LTR (ΔU3) (fragment): self-inactivating 3' long terminal repeat (LTR) from Moloney murine leukemia virus
   4405..4421    -  protein_bind   lac operator: The lac repressor binds to the lac operator to inhibit transcription in E. coli. This inhibition can be relieved by adding lactose or isopropyl-β-D-thiogalactopyranoside (IPTG). lac repressor encoded by lacI
   4429..4459    -  promoter       lac promoter: promoter for the E. coli lac operon
   4474..4495    -  protein_bind   CAP binding site: CAP binding activates transcription in the presence of cAMP. E. coli catabolite activator protein
   4508..4600    -  CDS            lacI (fragment): lac repressor; lacI; The lac repressor binds to the lac operator to inhibit transcription in E. coli. This inhibition can be relieved by adding lactose or isopropyl-β-D-thiogalactopyranoside (IPTG).
   4783..5371    -  rep_origin     ori: high-copy-number ColE1/pMB1/pBR322/pUC origin of replication
   5542..6402    -  CDS            AmpR: β-lactamase; bla; confers resistance to ampicillin, carbenicillin, and related antibiotics
   6403..6507    -  promoter       AmpR promoter: bla
   6602..6637    +  CDS            rop (fragment): Rop protein, which maintains plasmids at low copy number; rop
   6739..6838    +  misc_feature   bom (fragment): basis of mobility region from pBR322
   6844..6993    -  CDS            lacZα (fragment): LacZα fragment of β-galactosidase; lacZ fragment
   6993..7194    -  CDS            TcR (fragment): tetracycline efflux protein; tet; confers resistance to tetracycline
   7195..7293    +  CDS            env (fragment): murine leukemia virus gPr80 envelope polyprotein precursor; env; proteolytically cleaved into gp70SU and p15TM subunits
>Addgene plasmid #130775 | pMSCVbsd-PPARD-K422A | addgene full sequence | sequence record 255487 | Addgene NGS Result
AATGAAAGACCCCACCTGTAGGTTTGGCAAGCTAGCTTAAGTAACGCCATTTTGCAAGGCATGGAAAATA
CATAACTGAGAATAGAGAAGTTCAGATCAAGGTTAGGAACAGAGAGACAGCAGAATATGGGCCAAACAGG
ATATCTGTGGTAAGCAGTTCCTGCCCCGGCTCAGGGCCAAGAACAGATGGTCCCCAGATGCGGTCCCGCC
CTCAGCAGTTTCTAGAGAACCATCAGATGTTTCCAGGGTGCCCCAAGGACCTGAAATGACCCTGTGCCTT
ATTTGAACTAACCAATCAGTTCGCTTCTCGCTTCTGTTCGCGCGCTTCTGCTCCCCGAGCTCAATAAAAG
AGCCCACAACCCCTCACTCGGCGCGCCAGTCCTCCGATAGACTGCGTCGCCCGGGTACCCGTATTCCCAA
TAAAGCCTCTTGCTGTTTGCATCCGAATCGTGGACTCGCTGATCCTTGGGAGGGTCTCCTCAGATTGATT
GACTGCCCACCTCGGGGGTCTTTCATTTGGAGGTTCCACCGAGATTTGGAGACCCCTGCCCAGGGACCAC
CGACCCCCCCGCCGGGAGGTAAGCTGGCCAGCGGTCGTTTCGTGTCTGTCTCTGTCTTTGTGCGTGTTTG
TGCCGGCATCTAATGTTTGCGCCTGCGTCTGTACTAGTTAGCTAACTAGCTCTGTATCTGGCGGACCCGT
GGTGGAACTGACGAGTTCTGAACACCCGGCCGCAACCCTGGGAGACGTCCCAGGGACTTTGGGGGCCGTT
TTTGTGGCCCGACCTGAGGAAGGGAGTCGATGTGGAATCCGACCCCGTCAGGATATGTGGTTCTGGTAGG
AGACGAGAACCTAAAACAGTTCCCGCCTCCGTCTGAATTTTTGCTTTCGGTTTGGAACCGAAGCCGCGCG
TCTTGTCTGCTGCAGCGCTGCAGCATCGTTCTGTGTTGTCTCTGTCTGACTGTGTTTCTGTATTTGTCTG
AAAATTAGGGCCAGACTGTTACCACTCCCTTAAGTTTGACCTTAGGTCACTGGAAAGATGTCGAGCGGAT
CGCTCACAACCAGTCGGTAGATGTCAAGAAGAGACGTTGGGTTACCTTCTGCTCTGCAGAATGGCCAACC
TTTAACGTCGGATGGCCGCGAGACGGCACCTTTAACCGAGACCTCATCACCCAGGTTAAGATCAAGGTCT
TTTCACCTGGCCCGCATGGACACCCAGACCAGGTCCCCTACATCGTGACCTGGGAAGCCTTGGCTTTTGA
CCCCCCTCCCTGGGTCAAGCCCTTTGTACACCCTAAGCCTCCGCCTCCTCTTCCTCCATCCGCCCCGTCT
CTCCCCCTTGAACCTCCTCGTTCGACCCCGCCTCGATCCTCCCTTTATCCAGCCCTCACTCCTTCTCTAG
GCGCCGGAATTAGATCCACTAGTAACGGCCGCCAGTGTGCTGGAATTCGCCCTTAGGTGTGGCGCCGAGG
GGAGATCAGCCATGGAGCAGCCACAGGAGGAAGCCCCTGAGGTCCGGGAAGAGGAGGAGAAAGAGGAAGT
GGCAGAGGCAGAAGGAGCCCCAGAGCTCAATGGGGGACCACAGCATGCACTTCCTTCCAGCAGCTACACA
GACCTCTCCCGGAGCTCCTCGCCACCCTCACTGCTGGACCAACTGCAGATGGGCTGTGACGGGGCCTCAT
GCGGCAGCCTCAACATGGAGTGCCGGGTGTGCGGGGACAAGGCATCGGGCTTCCACTACGGTGTTCATGC
ATGTGAGGGGTGCAAGGGCTTCTTCCGTCGTACGATCCGCATGAAGCTGGAGTACGAGAAGTGTGAGCGC
AGCTGCAAGATTCAGAAGAAGAACCGCAACAAGTGCCAGTACTGCCGCTTCCAGAAGTGCCTGGCACTGG
GCATGTCACACAACGCTATCCGTTTTGGTCGGATGCCGGAGGCTGAGAAGAGGAAGCTGGTGGCAGGGCT
GACTGCAAACGAGGGGAGCCAGTACAACCCACAGGTGGCCGACCTGAAGGCCTTCTCCAAGCACATCTAC
AATGCCTACCTGAAAAACTTCAACATGACCAAAAAGAAGGCCCGCAGCATCCTCACCGGCAAAGCCAGCC
ACACGGCGCCCTTTGTGATCCACGACATCGAGACATTGTGGCAGGCAGAGAAGGGGCTGGTGTGGAAGCA
GTTGGTGAATGGCCTGCCTCCCTACAAGGAGATCAGCGTGCACGTCTTCTACCGCTGCCAGTGCACCACA
GTGGAGACCGTGCGGGAGCTCACTGAGTTCGCCAAGAGCATCCCCAGCTTCAGCAGCCTCTTCCTCAACG
ACCAGGTTACCCTTCTCAAGTATGGCGTGCACGAGGCCATCTTCGCCATGCTGGCCTCTATCGTCAACAA
GGACGGGCTGCTGGTAGCCAACGGCAGTGGCTTTGTCACCCGTGAGTTCCTGCGCAGCCTCCGCAAACCC
TTCAGTGATATCATTGAGCCTAAGTTTGAATTTGCTGTCAAGTTCAACGCCCTGGAACTTGATGACAGTG
ACCTGGCCCTATTCATTGCGGCCATCATTCTGTGTGGAGACCGGCCAGGCCTCATGAACGTTCCACGGGT
GGAGGCTATCCAGGACACCATCCTGCGTGCCCTCGAATTCCACCTGCAGGCCAACCACCCTGATGCCCAG
TACCTCTTCCCCAAGCTGCTGCAGAAGATGGCTGACCTGCGGCAACTGGTCACCGAGCACGCCCAGATGA
TGCAGCGGATCAAGGCCACCGAAACCGAGACCTCGCTGCACCCTCTGCTCCAGGAGATCTACAAGGACAT
GTACTAACGGCGGCACCCAGGCCTCCCTGCAGACTCCAATGGGGCCAGCACTGGAGGGGCCCACCCACAT
GACTTTTCCATTGACCAGCTCTCAAGGGCGAATTCTGCAGATATCCATCACACTGGCGGCCGCTCGAGGT
TAACGAATTCTACCGGGTAGGGGAGGCGCTTTTCCCAAGGCAGTCTGGAGCATGCGCTTTAGCAGCCCCG
CTGGGCACTTGGCGCTACACAAGTGGCCTCTGGCCTCGCACACATTCCACATCCACCGGTAGGCGCCAAC
CGGCTCCGTTCTTTGGTGGCCCCTTCGCGCCACCTTCTACTCCTCCCCTAGTCAGGAAGTTCCCCCCCGC
CCCGCAGCTCGCGTCGTGCAGGACGTGACAAATGGAAGTAGCACGTCTCACTAGTCTCGTGCAGATGGAC
AGCACCGCTGAGCAATGGAAGCGGGTAGGCCTTTGGGGCAGCGGCCAATAGCAGCTTTGCTCCTTCGCTT
TCTGGGCTCAGAGGCTGGGAAGGGGTGGGTCCGGGGGCGGGCTCAGGGGCGGGCTCAGGGGCGGGGCGGG
CGCCCGAAGGTCCTCCGGAGGCCCGGCATTCTGCACGCTTCAAAAGCGCACGTCTGCCGCGCTGTTCTCC
TCTTCCTCATCTCCGGGCCTTTCGACCTGCAGCCCAAGCTTACCATGGCCAAGCCTTTGTCTCAAGAAGA
ATCCACCCTCATTGAAAGAGCAACGGCTACAATCAACAGCATCCCCATCTCTGAAGACTACAGCGTCGCC
AGCGCAGCTCTCTCTAGCGACGGCCGCATCTTCACTGGTGTCAATGTATATCATTTTACTGGGGGACCTT
GTGCAGAACTCGTGGTGCTGGGCACTGCTGCTGCTGCGGCAGCTGGCAACCTGACTTGTATCGTCGCGAT
CGGAAATGAGAACAGGGGCATCTTGAGCCCCTGCGGACGGTGCCGACAGGTGCTTCTCGATCTGCATCCT
GGGATCAAAGCCATAGTGAAGGACAGTGATGGACAGCCGACGGCAGTTGGGATTCGTGAATTGCTGCCCT
CTGGTTATGTGTGGGAGGGCTAATCGATAAAATAAAAGATTTTATTTAGTCTCCAGAAAAAGGGGGGAAT
GAAAGACCCCACCTGTAGGTTTGGCAAGCTAGAGAACCATCAGATGTTTCCAGGGTGCCCCAAGGACCTG
AAATGACCCTGTGCCTTATTTGAACTAACCAATCAGTTCGCTTCTCGCTTCTGTTCGCGCGCTTCTGCTC
CCCGAGCTCAATAAAAGAGCCCACAACCCCTCACTCGGCGCGCCAGTCCTCCGATAGACTGCGTCGCCCG
GGTACCCGTGTATCCAATAAACCCTCTTGCAGTTGCATCCGACTTGTGGTCTCGCTGTTCCTTGGGAGGG
TCTCCTCTGAGTGATTGACTACCCGTCAGCGGGGGTCTTTCATGGGTAACAGTTTCTTGAAGTTGGAGAA
CAACATTCTGAGGGTAGGAGTCGAATATTAAGTAATCCTGACTCAATTAGCCACTGTTTTGAATCCACAT
ACTCCAATACTCCTGAAATAGTTCATTATGGACAGCGCAGAAAGAGCTGGGGAGAATTGTGAAATTGTTA
TCCGCTCACAATTCCACACAACATACGAGCCGGAAGCATAAAGTGTAAAGCCTGGGGTGCCTAATGAGTG
AGCTAACTCACATTAATTGCGTTGCGCTCACTGCCCGCTTTCCAGTCGGGAAACCTGTCGTGCCAGCTGC
ATTAATGAATCGGCCAACGCGCGGGGAGAGGCGGTTTGCGTATTGGGCGCTCTTCCGCTTCCTCGCTCAC
TGACTCGCTGCGCTCGGTCGTTCGGCTGCGGCGAGCGGTATCAGCTCACTCAAAGGCGGTAATACGGTTA
TCCACAGAATCAGGGGATAACGCAGGAAAGAACATGTGAGCAAAAGGCCAGCAAAAGGCCAGGAACCGTA
AAAAGGCCGCGTTGCTGGCGTTTTTCCATAGGCTCCGCCCCCCTGACGAGCATCACAAAAATCGACGCTC
AAGTCAGAGGTGGCGAAACCCGACAGGACTATAAAGATACCAGGCGTTTCCCCCTGGAAGCTCCCTCGTG
CGCTCTCCTGTTCCGACCCTGCCGCTTACCGGATACCTGTCCGCCTTTCTCCCTTCGGGAAGCGTGGCGC
TTTCTCATAGCTCACGCTGTAGGTATCTCAGTTCGGTGTAGGTCGTTCGCTCCAAGCTGGGCTGTGTGCA
CGAACCCCCCGTTCAGCCCGACCGCTGCGCCTTATCCGGTAACTATCGTCTTGAGTCCAACCCGGTAAGA
CACGACTTATCGCCACTGGCAGCAGCCACTGGTAACAGGATTAGCAGAGCGAGGTATGTAGGCGGTGCTA
CAGAGTTCTTGAAGTGGTGGCCTAACTACGGCTACACTAGAAGAACAGTATTTGGTATCTGCGCTCTGCT
GAAGCCAGTTACCTTCGGAAAAAGAGTTGGTAGCTCTTGATCCGGCAAACAAACCACCGCTGGTAGCGGT
GGTTTTTTTGTTTGCAAGCAGCAGATTACGCGCAGAAAAAAAGGATCTCAAGAAGATCCTTTGATCTTTT
CTACGGGGTCTGACGCTCAGTGGAACGAAAACTCACGTTAAGGGATTTTGGTCATGAGATTATCAAAAAG
GATCTTCACCTAGATCCTTTTAAATTAAAAATGAAGTTTTAAATCAATCTAAAGTATATATGAGTAAACT
TGGTCTGACAGTTACCAATGCTTAATCAGTGAGGCACCTATCTCAGCGATCTGTCTATTTCGTTCATCCA
TAGTTGCCTGACTCCCCGTCGTGTAGATAACTACGATACGGGAGGGCTTACCATCTGGCCCCAGTGCTGC
AATGATACCGCGAGACCCACGCTCACCGGCTCCAGATTTATCAGCAATAAACCAGCCAGCCGGAAGGGCC
GAGCGCAGAAGTGGTCCTGCAACTTTATCCGCCTCCATCCAGTCTATTAATTGTTGCCGGGAAGCTAGAG
TAAGTAGTTCGCCAGTTAATAGTTTGCGCAACGTTGTTGCCATTGCTACAGGCATCGTGGTGTCACGCTC
GTCGTTTGGTATGGCTTCATTCAGCTCCGGTTCCCAACGATCAAGGCGAGTTACATGATCCCCCATGTTG
TGCAAAAAAGCGGTTAGCTCCTTCGGTCCTCCGATCGTTGTCAGAAGTAAGTTGGCCGCAGTGTTATCAC
TCATGGTTATGGCAGCACTGCATAATTCTCTTACTGTCATGCCATCCGTAAGATGCTTTTCTGTGACTGG
TGAGTACTCAACCAAGTCATTCTGAGAATAGTGTATGCGGCGACCGAGTTGCTCTTGCCCGGCGTCAATA
CGGGATAATACCGCGCCACATAGCAGAACTTTAAAAGTGCTCATCATTGGAAAACGTTCTTCGGGGCGAA
AACTCTCAAGGATCTTACCGCTGTTGAGATCCAGTTCGATGTAACCCACTCGTGCACCCAACTGATCTTC
AGCATCTTTTACTTTCACCAGCGTTTCTGGGTGAGCAAAAACAGGAAGGCAAAATGCCGCAAAAAAGGGA
ATAAGGGCGACACGGAAATGTTGAATACTCATACTCTTCCTTTTTCAATATTATTGAAGCATTTATCAGG
GTTATTGTCTCATGAGCGGATACATATTTGAATGTATTTAGAAAAATAAACAAATAGGGGTTCCGCGCAC
ATTTCCCCGAAAAGTGCCACCTGACGTCTAAGAAACCATTATTATCATGACATTAACCTATAAAAATAGG
CGTATCACGAGGCCCTTTCGTCTCGCGCGTTTCGGTGATGACGGTGAAAACCTCTGACACATGCAGCTCC
CGGAGACGGTCACAGCTTGTCTGTAAGCGGATGCCGGGAGCAGACAAGCCCGTCAGGGCGCGTCAGCGGG
TGTTGGCGGGTGTCGGGGCTGGCTTAACTATGCGGCATCAGAGCAGATTGTACTGAGAGTGCACCATATG
CGGTGTGAAATACCGCACAGATGCGTAAGGAGAAAATACCGCATCAGGCGCCATTCGCCATTCAGGCTGC
GCAACTGTTGGGAAGGGCGATCGGTGCGGGCCTCTTCGCTATTACGCCAGCTGGCGAAAGGGGGATGTGC
TGCAAGGCGATTAAGTTGGGTAACGCCAGGGTTTTCCCAGTCACGACGTTGTAAAACGACGGCGCAAGGA
ATGGTGCATGCAAGGAGATGGCGCCCAACAGTCCCCCGGCCACGGGGCCTGCCACCATACCCACGCCGAA
ACAAGCGCTCATGAGCCCGAAGTGGCGAGCCCGATCTTCCCCATCGGTGATGTCGGCGATATAGGCGCCA
GCAACCGCACCTGTGGCGCCGGTGATGCCGGCCACGATGCGTCCGGCGTAGAGGCGATTAGTCCAATTTG
TTAAAGACAGGATATCAGTGGTCCAGGCTCTAGTTTTGACTCAACAATATCACCAGCTGAAGCCTATAGA
GTACGAGCCATAGATAAAATAAAAGATTTTATTTAGTCTCCAGAAAAAGGGGGG
