>Addgene plasmid #130775 | pMSCVbsd-PPARD-K422A | depositor partial sequence | sequence record 250286 | PPARD K422A
ATGGAGCAGCCACAGGAGGAAGCCCCTGAGGTCCGGGAAGAGGAGGAGAAAGAGGAAGTGGCAGAGGCAG
AAGGAGCCCCAGAGCTCAATGGGGGACCACAGCATGCACTTCCTTCCAGCAGCTACACAGACCTCTCCCG
GAGCTCCTCGCCACCCTCACTGCTGGACCAACTGCAGATGGGCTGTGACGGGGCCTCATGCGGCAGCCTC
AACATGGAGTGCCGGGTGTGCGGGGACAAGGCATCGGGCTTCCACTACGGTGTTCATGCATGTGAGGGGT
GCAAGGGCTTCTTCCGTCGTACGATCCGCATGAAGCTGGAGTACGAGAAGTGTGAGCGCAGCTGCAAGAT
TCAGAAGAAGAACCGCAACAAGTGCCAGTACTGCCGCTTCCAGAAGTGCCTGGCACTGGGCATGTCACAC
AACGCTATCCGTTTTGGTCGGATGCCGGAGGCTGAGAAGAGGAAGCTGGTGGCAGGGCTGACTGCAAACG
AGGGGAGCCAGTACAACCCACAGGTGGCCGACCTGAAGGCCTTCTCCAAGCACATCTACAATGCCTACCT
GAAAAACTTCAACATGACCAAAAAGAAGGCCCGCAGCATCCTCACCGGCAAAGCCAGCCACACGGCGCCC
TTTGTGATCCACGACATCGAGACATTGTGGCAGGCAGAGAAGGGGCTGGTGTGGAAGCAGTTGGTGAATG
GCCTGCCTCCCTACAAGGAGATCAGCGTGCACGTCTTCTACCGCTGCCAGTGCACCACAGTGGAGACCGT
GCGGGAGCTCACTGAGTTCGCCAAGAGCATCCCCAGCTTCAGCAGCCTCTTCCTCAACGACCAGGTTACC
CTTCTCAAGTATGGCGTGCACGAGGCCATCTTCGCCATGCTGGCCTCTATCGTCAACAAGGACGGGCTGC
TGGTAGCCAACGGCAGTGGCTTTGTCACCCGTGAGTTCCTGCGCAGCCTCCGCAAACCCTTCAGTGATAT
CATTGAGCCTAAGTTTGAATTTGCTGTCAAGTTCAACGCCCTGGAACTTGATGACAGTGACCTGGCCCTA
TTCATTGCGGCCATCATTCTGTGTGGAGACCGGCCAGGCCTCATGAACGTTCCACGGGTGGAGGCTATCC
AGGACACCATCCTGCGTGCCCTCGAATTCCACCTGCAGGCCAACCACCCTGATGCCCAGTACCTCTTCCC
CAAGCTGCTGCAGAAGATGGCTGACCTGCGGCAACTGGTCACCGAGCACGCCCAGATGATGCAGCGGATC
AAGGCCACCGAAACCGAGACCTCGCTGCACCCTCTGCTCCAGGAGATCTACAAGGACATGTACTAA
